>Addgene plasmid #180203 | pcDNA-MYC-As-NF-kB1 | addgene full sequence | sequence record 358262 | Addgene NGS Result
TGGAGCAAAAGCTCATTTCTGAAGAGGACTTGAATGAAATGGAGCAAAAGCTCATTTCTGAAGAGGACTT
GAATGAAATGGAGCAAAAGCTCATTTCTGAAGAGGACTTGAATGAAATGGAGCAAAAGCTCATTTCTGAA
GAGGACTTGAATGAAATGGAGCAAAAGCTCATTTCTGAAGAGGACTTGAATGAAATGGAGAGCTTGGGCG
ACCTCACCATGGAGCAAAAGCTCATTTCTGAAGAGGACTTGAATTCTTACAAGATGGCTTCTGGAGAGCA
CCGAAATTTAGTTCGCAGAGGTGCACCCATGATTCCTGAACACAGAGCGGCTTTGCTCGAAAAATGCCAC
AAATCTGAACCTCCACAAGGGAAAGATTTTTACGATTCAGGCTTTGGGGGTAGTTTAGAAGAAGAGGCAG
ATATTTTTGAACGTGAACAAGATAAGCTTGTGGAAGCAACGAGGGAAATAACGCTTGATGAATCACCGAT
ATATGGACTCGACAAGAAAGAAACTGAACAACCTCAGTGTACGCCTCCGCCTCAAATGGAAAGTGATCCT
ATTTCAGACCCCGAAATTTCGCAGAGTCAGTCGATTTCACCCCATAATTGTGTGCTAAGCTACGCAGCTG
GTAATGATGTGCGATGCTTGCTTGCTCCTATGAGGGGCTTGTTGTTCGCTCAAGACGAAGATGGCGATAC
TGCCCTTCATCTGGCCATAATCCACACTAACGTCCAAGCGGTGGAAAACATTGTCGCAGCTGCACCATCT
ACGAAAGCTCTTGATATTTTCAACTACTTGAGACAAACCCCACTACACCTTGCAACCATCACCAAACAGT
CAAATATTGTTCGTGGGCTGATTGCATCTGGTGCAAGTGTAGACCTGGTGGATAGAAATGGAAAAACCGC
CCTCCATCTCGCATGCGAAAGAGGTGACATAGACAGTGTGCGCGAGATTATAAGGCCATTATCAGATAAG
GCATACAACCCCAAGACCAGGGAAGAGATATCCTCCATCTTGAATACTCGCAACTATGACGGCTTCACAG
CACTTCATGTTGCCGTATTTTCCAACTCTATTGACATTGTGAGCGCACTCACAAATGTTGGAGCAGACAT
CAATGTCCCTGATTGCGGAAGTGGTAAGACAGCATTACACCATGCCGTAGAAACCAACAACCTACGCTTA
GTCAGCTACTTACTGTTCCAGTGCAATGCTTGCGTAGATGCCGAAACATTTGATGAATGCACACCGCTGC
ATTTTGCTGCTGGGCGTGGCATGGAGTCTATGGCTGCATTACTACTGGCGGCAGGCGCCGACCCAACACT
GCCCAACAGGACTGGAGCCACACCGCTTGATGAAGCCGCTGATAATGTACGGCCAATGCTCCAGCTACCC
GAATCACCCTTCTAGACAGAGAATTCCATGAATAGGCACCTCTGGAAGAGCCAACTGTGTGAGATGGTGC
AGCCCAGTGGTGGCCCGGCAGCAGATCAGGACGTACTGGGCGAAGAGTCTCCTCTGGGGAAGCCAGCCAT
GCTGCACCTGCCTTCAGAACAGGGCGCTCCTGAGACCCTCCAGCGCTGCCTGGAGGAGAATCAAGAGCTC
CGAGATGCCATCCGGCAGAGCAACCAGATTCTGCGGGAGCGCTGCGAGGAGCTTCTGCATTTCCAAGCCA
GCCAGAGGGAGGAGAAGGAGTTCCTCATGTGCAAGTTCCAGGAGGCCAGGAAACTGGTGGAGAGACTCGG
CCTGGAGAAGCTCGATCTGAAGAGGCAGAAGGAGCAGGCTCTGCGGGAGGTGGAGCACCTGAAGAGATGC
CAGCAGCAGATGGCTGAGGACAAGGCCTCTGTGAAAGCCCAGGTGACGTCCTTGCTCGGGGAGCTGCAGG
AGAGCCAGAGTCGCTTGGAGGCTGCCACTAAGGAATGCCAGGCTCTGGAGGGTCGGGCCCGGGCGGCCAG
CGAGCAGGCGCGGCAGCTGGAGAGTGAGCGCGAGGCGCTGCAGCAGCAGCACAGCGTGCAGGTGGACCAG
CTGCGCATGCAGGGCCAGAGCGTGGAGGCCGCGCTCCGCATGGAGCGCCAGGCCGCCTCGGAGGAGAAGA
GGAAGCTGGCCCAGTTGCAGGTGGCCTATCACCAGCTCTTCCAAGAATACGACAACCACATCAAGAGCAG
CGTGGTGGGCAGTGAGCGGAAGCGAGGAATGCAGCTGGAAGATCTCAAACAGCAGCTCCAGCAGGCCGAG
GAGGCCCTGGTGGCCAAACAGGAGGTGATCGATAAGCTGAAGGAGGAGGCCGAGCAGCACAAGATTGTGA
TGGAGACCGTTCCGGTGCTGAAGGCCCAGGCGGATATCTACAAGGCGGACTTCCAGGCTGAGAGGCAGGC
CCGGGAGAAGCTGGCCGAGAAGAAGGAGCTCCTGCAGGAGCAGCTGGAGCAGCTGCAGAGGGAGTACAGC
AAACTGAAGGCCAGCTGTCAGGAGTCGGCCAGGATCGAGGACATGAGGAAGCGGCATGTCGAGGTCTCCC
AGGCCCCCTTGCCCCCCGCCCCTGCCTACCTCTCCTCTCCCCTGGCCCTGCCCAGCCAGAGGAGGAGCCC
CCCCGAGGAGCCACCTGACTTCTGCTGTCCCAAGTGCCAGTATCAGGCCCCTGATATGGACACCCTGCAG
ATACATGTCATGGAGTGCATTGAGTAGTCTAGAGGGCCCGTTTAAACCCGCTGATCAGCCTCGACTGTGC
CTTCTAGTTGCCAGCCATCTGTTGTTTGCCCCTCCCCCGTGCCTTCCTTGACCCTGGAAGGTGCCACTCC
CACTGTCCTTTCCTAATAAAATGAGGAAATTGCATCGCATTGTCTGAGTAGGTGTCATTCTATTCTGGGG
GGTGGGGTGGGGCAGGACAGCAAGGGGGAGGATTGGGAAGACAATAGCAGGCATGCTGGGGATGCGGTGG
GCTCTATGGCTTCTGAGGCGGAAAGAACCAGCTGGGGCTCTAGGGGGTATCCCC
[124 nt withheld, positions 2995-3118]
C
[91 nt withheld, positions 3120-3210]
A
[49 nt withheld, positions 3212-3260]
CCTTTGACGTTGGAGTCCACGTTCTTT
[37 nt withheld, positions 3288-3324]
ACCCTATCTCGGTCTATTCTTTTGATTTATAAGGGATTTTGCCGATTTCGGCCTATTGGTTAAAAAATGA
GCTGATTTAACAAAAATTTAACGCGAATTAATTCTGTGGAATGTGTGTCAGTTAGGGTGTGGAAAGTCCC
CAGGCTCCCCAGCAGGCAGAAGTATGCAAAGCATGCATCTCAATTAGTCAGCAACCAGGTGTGGAAAGTC
CCCAGGCTCCCCAGCAGGCAGAAGTATGCAAAGCATGCATCTCAATTAGTCAGCAACCATAGTCCCGCCC
CTAACTCCGCCCATCCCGCCCCTAACTCCGCCCAGTTCCGCCCATTCTCCGCCCCATGGCTGACTAATTT
TTTTTATTTATGCAGAGGCCGAGGCCGCCTCTGCCTCTGAGCTATTCCAGAAGTAGTGAGGAGGCTTTTT
TGGAGGCCTAGGCTTTTGCAAAAAGCTCCCGGGAGCTTGTATATCCATTTTCGGATCTGATCAAGAGACA
GGATGAGGATCGTTTCGCATGATTGAACAAGATGGATTGCACGCAGGTTCTCCGGCCGCTTGGGTGGAGA
GGCTATTCGGCTATGACTGGGCACAACAGACAATCGGCTGCTCTGATGCCGCCGTGTTCCGGCTGTCAGC
GCAGGGGCGCCCGGTTCTTTTTGTCAAGACCGACCTGTCCGGTGCCCTGAATGAACTGCAGGACGAGGCA
GCGCGGCTATCGTGGCTGGCCACGACGGGCGTTCCTTGCGCAGCTGTGCTCGACGTTGTCACTGAAGCGG
GAAGGGACTGGCTGCTATTGGGCGAAGTGCCGGGGCAGGATCTCCTGTCATCTCACCTTGCTCCTGCCGA
GAAAGTATCCATCATGGCTGATGCAATGCGGCGGCTGCATACGCTTGATCCGGCTACCTGCCCATTCGAC
CACCAAGCGAAACATCGCATCGAGCGAGCACGTACTCGGATGGAAGCCGGTCTTGTCGATCAGGATGATC
TGGACGAAGAGCATCAGGGGCTCGCGCCAGCCGAACTGTTCGCCAGGCTCAAGGCGCGCATGCCCGACGG
CGAGGATCTCGTCGTGACCCATGGCGATGCCTGCTTGCCGAATATCATGGTGGAAAATGGCCGCTTTTCT
GGATTCATCGACTGTGGCCGGCTGGGTGTGGCGGACCGCTATCAGGACATAGCGTTGGCTACCCGTGATA
TTGCTGAAGAGCTTGGCGGCGAATGGGCTGACCGCTTCCTCGTGCTTTACGGTATCGCCGCTCCCGATTC
GCAGCGCATCGCCTTCTATCGCCTTCTTGACGAGTTCTTCTGAGCGGGACTCTGGGGTTCGAAATGACCG
ACCAAGCGACGCCCAACCTGCCATCACGAGATTTCGATTCCACCGCCGCCTTCTATGAAAGGTTGGGCTT
CGGAATCGTTTTCCGGGACGCCGGCTGGATGATCCTCCAGCGCGGGGATCTCATGCTGGAGTTCTTCGCC
CACCCCAACTTGTTTATTGCAGCTTATAATGGTTACAAATAAAGCAATAGCATCACAAATTTCACAAATA
AAGCATTTTTTTCACTGCATTCTAGTTGTGGTTTGTCCAAACTCATCAATGTATCTTATCATGTCTGTAT
ACCGTCGACCTCTAGCTAGAGCTTGGCGTAATCATGGTCATAGCTGTTTCCTGTGTGAAATTGTTATCCG
CTCACAATTCCACACAACATACGAGCCGGAAGCATAAAGTGTAAAGCCTGGGGTGCCTAATGAGTGAGCT
AACTCACATTAATTGCGTTGCGCTCACTGCCCGCTTTCCAGTCGGGAAACCTGTCGTGCCAGCTGCATTA
ATGAATCGGCCAACGCGCGGGGAGAGGCGGTTTGCGTATTGGGCGCTCTTCCGCTTCCTCGCTCACTGAC
TCGCTGCGCTCGGTCGTTCGGCTGCGGCGAGCGGTATCAGCTCACTCAAAGGCGGTAATACGGTTATCCA
CAGAATCAGGGGATAACGCAGGAAAGAACATGTGAGCAAAAGGCCAGCAAAAGGCCAGGAACCGTAAAAA
GGCCGCGTTGCTGGCGTTTTTCCATAGGCTCCGCCCCCCTGACGAGCATCACAAAAATCGACGCTCAAGT
CAGAGGTGGCGAAACCCGACAGGACTATAAAGATACCAGGCGTTTCCCCCTGGAAGCTCCCTCGTGCGCT
CTCCTGTTCCGACCCTGCCGCTTACCGGATACCTGTCCGCCTTTCTCCCTTCGGGAAGCGTGGCGCTTTC
TCATAGCTCACGCTGTAGGTATCTCAGTTCGGTGTAGGTCGTTCGCTCCAAGCTGGGCTGTGTGCACGAA
CCCCCCGTTCAGCCCGACCGCTGCGCCTTATCCGGTAACTATCGTCTTGAGTCCAACCCGGTAAGACACG
ACTTATCGCCACTGGCAGCAGCCACTGGTAACAGGATTAGCAGAGCGAGGTATGTAGGCGGTGCTACAGA
GTTCTTGAAGTGGTGGCCTAACTACGGCTACACTAGAAGAACAGTATTTGGTATCTGCGCTCTGCTGAAG
CCAGTTACCTTCGGAAAAAGAGTTGGTAGCTCTTGATCCGGCAAACAAACCACCGCTGGTAGCGGTGGTT
TTTTTGTTTGCAAGCAGCAGATTACGCGCAGAAAAAAAGGATCTCAAGAAGATCCTTTGATCTTTTCTAC
GGGGTCTGACGCTCAGTGGAACGAAAACTCACGTTAAGGGATTTTGGTCATGAGATTATCAAAAAGGATC
TTCACCTAGATCCTTTTAAATTAAAAATGAAGTTTTAAATCAATCTAAAGTATATATGAGTAAACTTGGT
CTGACAGTTACCAATGCTTAATCAGTGAGGCACCTATCTCAGCGATCTGTCTATTTCGTTCATCCATAGT
TGCCTGACTCCCCGTCGTGTAGATAACTACGATACGGGAGGGCTTACCATCTGGCCCCAGTGCTGCAATG
ATACCGCGAGACCCACGCTCACCGGCTCCAGATTTATCAGCAATAAACCAGCCAGCCGGAAGGGCCGAGC
GCAGAAGTGGTCCTGCAACTTTATCCGCCTCCATCCAGTCTATTAATTGTTGCCGGGAAGCTAGAGTAAG
TAGTTCGCCAGTTAATAGTTTGCGCAACGTTGTTGCCATTGCTACAGGCATCGTGGTGTCACGCTCGTCG
TTTGGTATGGCTTCATTCAGCTCCGGTTCCCAACGATCAAGGCGAGTTACATGATCCCCCATGTTGTGCA
AAAAAGCGGTTAGCTCCTTCGGTCCTCCGATCGTTGTCAGAAGTAAGTTGGCCGCAGTGTTATCACTCAT
GGTTATGGCAGCACTGCATAATTCTCTTACTGTCATGCCATCCGTAAGATGCTTTTCTGTGACTGGTGAG
TACTCAACCAAGTCATTCTGAGAATAGTGTATGCGGCGACCGAGTTGCTCTTGCCCGGCGTCAATACGGG
ATAATACCGCGCCACATAGCAGAACTTTAAAAGTGCTCATCATTGGAAAACGTTCTTCGGGGCGAAAACT
CTCAAGGATCTTACCGCTGTTGAGATCCAGTTCGATGTAACCCACTCGTGCACCCAACTGATCTTCAGCA
TCTTTTACTTTCACCAGCGTTTCTGGGTGAGCAAAAACAGGAAGGCAAAATGCCGCAAAAAAGGGAATAA
GGGCGACACGGAAATGTTGAATACTCATACTCTTCCTTTTTCAATATTATTGAAGCATTTATCAGGGTTA
TTGTCTCATGAGCGGATACATATTTGAATGTATTTAGAAAAATAAACAAATAGGGGTTCCGCGCACATTT
CCCCGAAAAGTGCCACCTGACGTCGACGGATCGGGAGATCTCCCGATCCCCTATGGTGCACTCTCAGTAC
AATCTGCTCTGATGCCGCATAGTTAAGCCAGTATCTGCTCCCTGCTTGTGTGTTGGAGGTCGCTGAGTAG
TGCGCGAGCAAAATTTAAGCTACAACAAGGCAAGGCTTGACCGACAATTGCATGAAGAATCTGCTTAGGG
TTAGGCGTTTTGCGCTGCTTCGCGATGTACGGGCCAGATATACGCGTTGACATTGATTATTGACTAGTTA
TTAATAGTAATCAATTACGGGGTCATTAGTTCATAGCCCATATATGGAGTTCCGCGTTACATAACTTACG
GTAAATGGCCCGCCTGGCTGACCGCCCAACGACCCCCGCCCATTGACGTCAATAATGACGTATGTTCCCA
TAGTAACGCCAATAGGGACTTTCCATTGACGTCAATGGGTGGAGTATTTACGGTAAACTGCCCACTTGGC
AGTACATCAAGTGTATCATATGCCAAGTACGCCCCCTATTGACGTCAATGACGGTAAATGGCCCGCCTGG
CATTATGCCCAGTACATGACCTTATGGGACTTTCCTACTTGGCAGTACATCTACGTATTAGTCATCGCTA
TTACCATGGTGATGCGGTTTTGGCAGTACATCAATGGGCGTGGATAGCGGTTTGACTCACGGGGATTTCC
AAGTCTCCACCCCATTGACGTCAATGGGAGTTTGTTTTGGCACCAAAATCAACGGGACTTTCCAAAATGT
CGTAACAACTCCGCCCCATTGACGCAAATGGGCGGTAGGCGTGTACGGTGGGAGGTCTATATAAGCAGAG
CTCTCTGGCTAACTAGAGAACCCACTGCTTACTGGCTTATCGAAATTAATACGACTCACTATAGGGAGAC
CCAAGCTGGCTAGCGTTTAAACTTAAGCTTGGTACCGATTTAAAGCTA
Features (pLannotate 1.2.2; 26 found; start..end, strand, type, name):
      3..32      +  CDS            Myc: Myc (human c-Myc proto-oncogene) epitope tag
     42..71      +  CDS            Myc: Myc (human c-Myc proto-oncogene) epitope tag
     81..110     +  CDS            Myc: Myc (human c-Myc proto-oncogene) epitope tag
    120..149     +  CDS            Myc: Myc (human c-Myc proto-oncogene) epitope tag
    159..188     +  CDS            Myc: Myc (human c-Myc proto-oncogene) epitope tag
    222..251     +  CDS            Myc: Myc (human c-Myc proto-oncogene) epitope tag
   1428..2684    +  CDS            IKBKG: NEMO_HUMAN - Also known as FIP3, NEMO. Experimental evidence at protein level: Swiss-Prot protein existence level 1. (Microbial infection) Also considered to be a mediator for HTLV-1 Tax oncoprotein activation of NF-kappa-B. From Homo sapiens (Human).
   2725..2949    +  polyA_signal   bGH poly(A) signal: bovine growth hormone polyadenylation signal
   2953..2974    +  promoter       SV40 promoter (fragment): SV40 enhancer and early promoter
   2995..3423    +  rep_origin     f1 ori (sequence partly withheld): f1 bacteriophage origin of replication; arrow indicates direction of (+) strand synthesis
   3437..3766    +  promoter       SV40 promoter: SV40 enhancer and early promoter
   3833..4624    +  CDS            neo: KKA2_KLEPN - Also known as kan, nptII. Experimental evidence at protein level: Swiss-Prot protein existence level 1. Resistance to kanamycin, neomycin, paromomycin, ribostamycin, butirosin and gentamicin B. From Klebsiella pneumoniae.
   4648..4806    +  CDS            ble (fragment): BLE_KLEPN - Experimental evidence at protein level: Swiss-Prot protein existence level 1. Binding protein with a strong affinity to the bleomycin family of antibiotics. Binds to CL990; an antimitotic-antibiotic compound. From Klebsiella pneumoniae.
   4801..4922    +  polyA_signal   SV40 poly(A) signal: SV40 polyadenylation signal
   4995..5011    -  protein_bind   lac operator: The lac repressor binds to the lac operator to inhibit transcription in E. coli. This inhibition can be relieved by adding lactose or isopropyl-β-D-thiogalactopyranoside (IPTG). lac repressor encoded by lacI
   5019..5049    -  promoter       lac promoter: promoter for the E. coli lac operon
   5064..5085    -  protein_bind   CAP binding site: CAP binding activates transcription in the presence of cAMP. E. coli catabolite activator protein
   5098..5190    -  CDS            lacI (fragment): lac repressor; lacI; The lac repressor binds to the lac operator to inhibit transcription in E. coli. This inhibition can be relieved by adding lactose or isopropyl-β-D-thiogalactopyranoside (IPTG).
   5373..5961    -  rep_origin     ori: high-copy-number ColE1/pMB1/pBR322/pUC origin of replication
   6132..6992    -  CDS            AmpR: β-lactamase; bla; confers resistance to ampicillin, carbenicillin, and related antibiotics
   6993..7097    -  promoter       AmpR promoter: bla
   7156..7208    -  misc_feature   bom (fragment): basis of mobility region from pBR322
   7363..7742    +  enhancer       CMV enhancer: human cytomegalovirus immediate early enhancer
   7743..7946    +  promoter       CMV promoter: human cytomegalovirus (CMV) immediate early promoter
   7942..7975    +  LTR            5' LTR (truncated) (fragment): truncated 5' long terminal repeat (LTR) from HIV-1
   7991..8009    +  promoter       T7 promoter: promoter for bacteriophage T7 RNA polymerase
