[The description below was written by a language model from this plasmid's Addgene catalogue record and pLannotate feature annotations shown in this document.]
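Description:
pcDNA-MYC-As-NF-kB1 is a mammalian expression plasmid built on the pcDNA-MYC backbone to produce an N-terminally MYC-tagged NF-kB1 protein from the choanoflagellate Acanthoeca spectabilis. According to the catalogue entry, the insert is about 1.2 kb, encodes amino acids 2-409, was codon optimized for human cells, derives in part from commercially synthesized DNA, and sits between retained EcoRI and XbaI sites. Transcription is driven by the CMV immediate-early enhancer/promoter and terminated by the bovine growth hormone polyadenylation signal, with a T7 promoter just upstream of the coding region. The feature table shows six tandem Myc epitope repeats at the start of the reading frame, so the tag appears to be a multimerized one suited to antibody detection or immunoprecipitation. In bacteria the plasmid is maintained through a high-copy ColE1/pUC-type origin and ampicillin resistance. An f1 origin is also present, and an SV40 promoter-driven neomycin resistance cassette with an SV40 poly(A) signal would permit G418 selection of stably transfected mammalian cells.

The sequenced record does not fully agree with the catalogue description. It is 8,062 nt long rather than the listed 6,750 bp. Besides an unannotated stretch of roughly 1.2 kb after the Myc repeats that could correspond to the As-NF-kB1 insert, the annotation detects a coding sequence of about 1.26 kb matching human IKBKG (NEMO) upstream of the bGH poly(A) signal. The record does not explain this extra segment, so it should be checked before use. The associated work compares NF-kB proteins from protists, and the plasmid is intended for expressing and characterizing this factor in mammalian cells.
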