Addgene plasmid #180203: pcDNA-MYC-As-NF-kB1
Purpose: Expresses MYC-tagged Acanthoeca spectabilis NF-kB1 protein in mammalian cells
Depositing lab: Thomas Gilmore. Depositing organization: Boston University Main Campus. Publication: Comparison of NF-kappaB from the protists Capsaspora owczarzaki and Acanthoeca spectabilis reveals extensive evolutionary diversification of this transcription factor. Williams LM, Sridhar S, Samaroo J, Peart J, Adindu EK, Addanki A, DiRusso CJ, Aguirre Carrion PJ, Rodriguez-Sastre N, Siggers T, Gilmore TD. Commun Biol. 2021 Dec 16;4(1):1404. doi: 10.1038/s42003-021-02924-2. PubMed 34916615.
Backbone
  Vector backbone: pcDNA-MYC
  Backbone size w/o insert (bp): 5500
  Total vector size (bp): 6750
  Vector type: Mammalian Expression
Growth in bacteria
  Bacterial resistance: Ampicillin, 100 μg/mL
  Growth temperature: 30°C
  Growth strain: DH5alpha
  Copy number: High Copy
Gene/Insert
  Gene/Insert name: As-NF-kB1 (alt name: Acanthoeca spectabilis NF-kB1)
  Species: Acanthoeca spectabilis
  Insert size (bp): 1224
  Mutation: aa 2-409
  Promoter: CMV
  Tag / fusion protein: MYC-tagged fusion protein (N terminal on insert)
  Cloning method: Restriction Enzyme; 5′ cloning site EcoRI (not destroyed); 3′ cloning site XbaI (not destroyed)
  Sequencing primers: 5′ CMV promoter
Resource information
  A portion of this plasmid was derived from a plasmid made by: GenScript
Terms and licenses: Academic/Nonprofit Terms; Industry Terms: Not Available to Industry
Depositor comments: Codon optimized for human cell expression
How to cite: pcDNA-MYC-As-NF-kB1 was a gift from Thomas Gilmore (Addgene plasmid # 180203 ; http://n2t.net/addgene:180203 ; RRID:Addgene_180203)
